Addgene plasmid #101731: px458 EQR
Purpose: Expresses a sgRNA and a Cas9 EQR variant that recognizes "NGAG" PAM motifs
Depositing lab: Andrew Holland. Depositing organization: Johns Hopkins University and School of Medicine. Publication: Applying the auxin-inducible degradation system for rapid protein depletion in mammalian cells. Lambrus BG, Moyer TC, Holland AJ. Methods Cell Biol. 2018;144:107-135. doi: 10.1016/bs.mcb.2018.03.004. Epub 2018 Apr 5. PubMed 29804665.
Backbone
  Vector backbone: px458
  Total vector size (bp): 9289
  Vector type: Mammalian Expression
  Selectable markers: EGFP
Growth in bacteria
  Bacterial resistance: Ampicillin, 100 μg/mL
  Growth temperature: 37°C
  Growth strain: NEB Stable
  Copy number: High Copy
Gene/Insert
  Gene/Insert name: SpCas9 EQR
  Species: S pyogenes
  Insert size (bp): 4101
  Mutation: EQR (D1135E, R1335Q, and T1337R mutations in Cas9)
  Tag / fusion protein: 3xFLAG-NLS (N terminal on insert); NLS (C terminal on insert)
Terms and licenses: Academic/Nonprofit Terms; Industry Terms: Not Available to Industry
Depositor comments: Cas9 EQR sequence cloned from Addgene Plasmid #65772 cloned into px458 Addgene plasmid #48138
How to cite: px458 EQR was a gift from Andrew Holland (Addgene plasmid # 101731 ; http://n2t.net/addgene:101731 ; RRID:Addgene_101731)
