[The description below was written by a language model from this plasmid's Addgene catalogue record and pLannotate feature annotations shown in this document.]
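Description:
px458 EQR is a 9,289 bp mammalian expression plasmid for CRISPR genome editing, built by transferring the EQR variant of Streptococcus pyogenes Cas9 into the all-in-one px458 backbone. It is propagated in E. coli as a high-copy plasmid through a ColE1/pUC-type origin with ampicillin selection (β-lactamase under its own promoter). It also carries an f1 phage origin. The single annotated AAV2 inverted terminal repeat downstream of the expression cassette is a backbone remnant; on its own it does not make the plasmid a packageable AAV vector.

Two expression units sit side by side. A human U6 RNA polymerase III promoter drives the S. pyogenes guide RNA scaffold, providing the sgRNA once a targeting spacer has been added; the record does not describe any specific guide. Next, a hybrid promoter made of the CMV enhancer, chicken β-actin promoter and a hybrid intron drives the roughly 4.1 kb Cas9 EQR coding sequence, which has a 3xFLAG tag and NLS at the N terminus and a nucleoplasmin NLS at the C terminus. An EGFP coding sequence follows in the same transcription unit, which ends with a bGH polyadenylation signal. The automated annotation labels only the N-terminal portion of Cas9 and does not annotate the linker between Cas9 and EGFP.

The D1135E, R1335Q and T1337R substitutions shift PAM recognition to NGAG motifs, giving access to target sites that lack the canonical NGG PAM. EGFP is the only mammalian marker, so transfected cells are identified or sorted by fluorescence rather than drug selection. The associated publication concerns auxin-inducible degradation systems for rapid protein depletion in mammalian cells.
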