Features (pLannotate 1.2.2; 18 found; start..end, strand, type, name):
      1..241     +  promoter       U6 promoter: RNA polymerase III promoter for human U6 snRNA
    268..343     +  misc_RNA       gRNA scaffold: guide RNA scaffold for the Streptococcus pyogenes CRISPR/Cas9 system
    350..393     +  misc_RNA       gRNA scaffold (fragment): guide RNA scaffold for the Streptococcus pyogenes CRISPR/Cas9 system
    440..725     +  enhancer       CMV enhancer: human cytomegalovirus immediate early enhancer; contains an 18-bp deletion relative to the standard CMV enhancer
    727..1004    +  promoter       chicken β-actin promoter: No description available
   1005..1233    +  intron         hybrid intron: hybrid between chicken β-actin (CBA) and minute virus of mice (MMV) introns (Gray et al., 2011)
   1371..2972    +  CDS            Cas9(N): N-terminal portion of Streptococcus pyogenes Cas9 (Zetsche et al., 2015)
   5472..5519    +  CDS            nucleoplasmin NLS: bipartite nuclear localization signal from nucleoplasmin
   5589..6302    +  CDS            EGFP: EGFP is a basic (constitutively fluorescent) green fluorescent protein published in 1996, derived from Aequorea victoria. It is reported to be a rapidly-maturing weak dimer with moderate acid sensitivity.
   6336..6447    +  polyA_signal   bGH poly(A) signal: bovine growth hormone polyadenylation signal
   6552..6692    +  repeat_region  AAV2 ITR: inverted terminal repeat of adeno-associated virus serotype 2 inverted
   6697..6748    -  misc_feature   bom (fragment): basis of mobility region from pBR322
   6767..7222    +  rep_origin     f1 ori (sequence partly withheld): f1 bacteriophage origin of replication; arrow indicates direction of (+) strand synthesis
   7223..7272    -  misc_feature   bom (fragment): basis of mobility region from pBR322
   7374..7409    -  CDS            rop (fragment): Rop protein, which maintains plasmids at low copy number; rop
   7504..7608    +  promoter       AmpR promoter: bla
   7609..8469    +  CDS            AmpR: β-lactamase; bla; confers resistance to ampicillin, carbenicillin, and related antibiotics
   8640..9228    +  rep_origin     ori: high-copy-number ColE1/pMB1/pBR322/pUC origin of replication
>Addgene plasmid #101731 | px458 EQR | depositor full sequence | sequence record 196590 | px458 EQR sequence 9289 bps
GAGGGCCTATTTCCCATGATTCCTTCATATTTGCATATACGATACAAGGCTGTTAGAGAGATAATTGGAA
TTAATTTGACTGTAAACACAAAGATATTAGTACAAAATACGTGACGTAGAAAGTAATAATTTCTTGGGTA
GTTTGCAGTTTTAAAATTATGTTTTAAAATGGACTATCATATGCTTACCGTAACTTGAAAGTATTTCGAT
TTCTTGGCTTTATATATCTTGTGGAAAGGACGAAACACCGGGTCTTCGAGAAGACCTGTTTTAGAGCTAG
AAATAGCAAGTTAAAATAAGGCTAGTCCGTTATCAACTTGAAAAAGTGGCACCGAGTCGGTGCTTTTTTG
TTTTAGAGCTAGAAATAGCAAGTTAAAATAAGGCTAGTCCGTTTTTAGCGCGTGCGCCAATTCTGCAGAC
AAATGGCTCTAGAGGTACCCGTTACATAACTTACGGTAAATGGCCCGCCTGGCTGACCGCCCAACGACCC
CCGCCCATTGACGTCAATAGTAACGCCAATAGGGACTTTCCATTGACGTCAATGGGTGGAGTATTTACGG
TAAACTGCCCACTTGGCAGTACATCAAGTGTATCATATGCCAAGTACGCCCCCTATTGACGTCAATGACG
GTAAATGGCCCGCCTGGCATTGTGCCCAGTACATGACCTTATGGGACTTTCCTACTTGGCAGTACATCTA
CGTATTAGTCATCGCTATTACCATGGTCGAGGTGAGCCCCACGTTCTGCTTCACTCTCCCCATCTCCCCC
CCCTCCCCACCCCCAATTTTGTATTTATTTATTTTTTAATTATTTTGTGCAGCGATGGGGGCGGGGGGGG
GGGGGGGGCGCGCGCCAGGCGGGGCGGGGCGGGGCGAGGGGCGGGGCGGGGCGAGGCGGAGAGGTGCGGC
GGCAGCCAATCAGAGCGGCGCGCTCCGAAAGTTTCCTTTTATGGCGAGGCGGCGGCGGCGGCGGCCCTAT
AAAAAGCGAAGCGCGCGGCGGGCGGGAGTCGCTGCGACGCTGCCTTCGCCCCGTGCCCCGCTCCGCCGCC
GCCTCGCGCCGCCCGCCCCGGCTCTGACTGACCGCGTTACTCCCACAGGTGAGCGGGCGGGACGGCCCTT
CTCCTCCGGGCTGTAATTAGCTGAGCAAGAGGTAAGGGTTTAAGGGATGGTTGGTTGGTGGGGTATTAAT
GTTTAATTACCTGGAGCACCTGCCTGAAATCACTTTTTTTCAGGTTGGACCGGTGCCACCATGGACTATA
AGGACCACGACGGAGACTACAAGGATCATGATATTGATTACAAAGACGATGACGATAAGATGGCCCCAAA
GAAGAAGCGGAAGGTCGGTATCCACGGAGTCCCAGCAGCCGACAAGAAGTACAGCATCGGCCTGGACATC
GGCACCAACTCTGTGGGCTGGGCCGTGATCACCGACGAGTACAAGGTGCCCAGCAAGAAATTCAAGGTGC
TGGGCAACACCGACCGGCACAGCATCAAGAAGAACCTGATCGGAGCCCTGCTGTTCGACAGCGGCGAAAC
AGCCGAGGCCACCCGGCTGAAGAGAACCGCCAGAAGAAGATACACCAGACGGAAGAACCGGATCTGCTAT
CTGCAAGAGATCTTCAGCAACGAGATGGCCAAGGTGGACGACAGCTTCTTCCACAGACTGGAAGAGTCCT
TCCTGGTGGAAGAGGATAAGAAGCACGAGCGGCACCCCATCTTCGGCAACATCGTGGACGAGGTGGCCTA
CCACGAGAAGTACCCCACCATCTACCACCTGAGAAAGAAACTGGTGGACAGCACCGACAAGGCCGACCTG
CGGCTGATCTATCTGGCCCTGGCCCACATGATCAAGTTCCGGGGCCACTTCCTGATCGAGGGCGACCTGA
ACCCCGACAACAGCGACGTGGACAAGCTGTTCATCCAGCTGGTGCAGACCTACAACCAGCTGTTCGAGGA
AAACCCCATCAACGCCAGCGGCGTGGACGCCAAGGCCATCCTGTCTGCCAGACTGAGCAAGAGCAGACGG
CTGGAAAATCTGATCGCCCAGCTGCCCGGCGAGAAGAAGAATGGCCTGTTCGGAAACCTGATTGCCCTGA
GCCTGGGCCTGACCCCCAACTTCAAGAGCAACTTCGACCTGGCCGAGGATGCCAAACTGCAGCTGAGCAA
GGACACCTACGACGACGACCTGGACAACCTGCTGGCCCAGATCGGCGACCAGTACGCCGACCTGTTTCTG
GCCGCCAAGAACCTGTCCGACGCCATCCTGCTGAGCGACATCCTGAGAGTGAACACCGAGATCACCAAGG
CCCCCCTGAGCGCCTCTATGATCAAGAGATACGACGAGCACCACCAGGACCTGACCCTGCTGAAAGCTCT
CGTGCGGCAGCAGCTGCCTGAGAAGTACAAAGAGATTTTCTTCGACCAGAGCAAGAACGGCTACGCCGGC
TACATTGACGGCGGAGCCAGCCAGGAAGAGTTCTACAAGTTCATCAAGCCCATCCTGGAAAAGATGGACG
GCACCGAGGAACTGCTCGTGAAGCTGAACAGAGAGGACCTGCTGCGGAAGCAGCGGACCTTCGACAACGG
CAGCATCCCCCACCAGATCCACCTGGGAGAGCTGCACGCCATTCTGCGGCGGCAGGAAGATTTTTACCCA
TTCCTGAAGGACAACCGGGAAAAGATCGAGAAGATCCTGACCTTCCGCATCCCCTACTACGTGGGCCCTC
TGGCCAGGGGAAACAGCAGATTCGCCTGGATGACCAGAAAGAGCGAGGAAACCATCACCCCCTGGAACTT
CGAGGAAGTGGTGGACAAGGGCGCTTCCGCCCAGAGCTTCATCGAGCGGATGACCAACTTCGATAAGAAC
CTGCCCAACGAGAAGGTGCTGCCCAAGCACAGCCTGCTGTACGAGTACTTCACCGTGTATAACGAGCTGA
CCAAAGTGAAATACGTGACCGAGGGAATGAGAAAGCCCGCCTTCCTGAGCGGCGAGCAGAAAAAGGCCAT
CGTGGACCTGCTGTTCAAGACCAACCGGAAAGTGACCGTGAAGCAGCTGAAAGAGGACTACTTCAAGAAA
ATCGAGTGCTTCGACTCCGTGGAAATCTCCGGCGTGGAAGATCGGTTCAACGCCTCCCTGGGCACATACC
ACGATCTGCTGAAAATTATCAAGGACAAGGACTTCCTGGACAATGAGGAAAACGAGGACATTCTGGAAGA
TATAGTGTTGACTCTTACCCTCTTTGAAGATCGGGAAATGATTGAGGAAAGACTAAAAACATACGCTCAC
CTGTTCGACGATAAGGTTATGAAACAGTTAAAGAGGCGTCGCTATACGGGCTGGGGACGATTGTCGCGGA
AACTTATCAACGGGATAAGAGACAAGCAAAGTGGTAAAACTATTCTCGATTTTCTAAAGAGCGACGGCTT
CGCCAATAGGAACTTTATGCAGCTGATCCATGATGACTCTTTAACCTTCAAAGAGGATATACAAAAGGCA
CAGGTTTCCGGACAAGGGGACTCATTGCACGAACATATTGCGAATCTTGCTGGTTCGCCAGCCATCAAAA
AGGGCATACTCCAGACAGTCAAAGTAGTGGATGAGCTAGTTAAGGTCATGGGACGTCACAAACCGGAAAA
CATTGTAATCGAGATGGCACGCGAAAATCAAACGACTCAGAAGGGGCAAAAAAACAGTCGAGAGCGGATG
AAGAGAATAGAAGAGGGTATTAAAGAACTGGGCAGCCAGATCTTAAAGGAGCATCCTGTGGAAAATACCC
AATTGCAGAACGAGAAACTTTACCTCTATTACCTACAAAATGGAAGGGACATGTATGTTGATCAGGAACT
GGACATAAACCGTTTATCTGATTACGACGTCGATCACATTGTACCCCAATCCTTTTTGAAGGACGATTCA
ATCGACAATAAAGTGCTTACACGCTCGGATAAGAACCGAGGGAAAAGTGACAATGTTCCAAGCGAGGAAG
TCGTAAAGAAAATGAAGAACTATTGGCGGCAGCTCCTAAATGCGAAACTGATAACGCAAAGAAAGTTCGA
TAACTTAACTAAAGCTGAGAGGGGTGGCTTGTCTGAACTTGACAAGGCCGGATTTATTAAACGTCAGCTC
GTGGAAACCCGCCAAATCACAAAGCATGTTGCACAGATACTAGATTCCCGAATGAATACGAAATACGACG
AGAACGATAAGCTGATTCGGGAAGTCAAAGTAATCACTTTAAAGTCAAAATTGGTGTCGGACTTCAGAAA
GGATTTTCAATTCTATAAAGTTAGGGAGATAAATAACTACCACCATGCGCACGACGCTTATCTTAATGCC
GTCGTAGGGACCGCACTCATTAAGAAATACCCGAAGCTAGAAAGTGAGTTTGTGTATGGTGATTACAAAG
TTTATGACGTCCGTAAGATGATCGCGAAAAGCGAACAGGAGATAGGCAAGGCTACAGCCAAATACTTCTT
TTATTCTAACATTATGAATTTCTTTAAGACGGAAATCACTCTGGCAAACGGAGAGATACGCAAACGACCT
TTAATTGAAACCAATGGGGAGACAGGTGAAATCGTATGGGATAAGGGCCGGGACTTCGCGACGGTGAGAA
AAGTTTTGTCCATGCCCCAAGTCAACATAGTAAAGAAAACTGAGGTGCAGACCGGAGGGTTTTCAAAGGA
ATCGATTCTTCCAAAAAGGAATAGTGATAAGCTCATCGCTCGTAAAAAGGACTGGGACCCGAAAAAGTAC
GGTGGCTTCGAGAGCCCTACAGTTGCCTATTCTGTCCTAGTAGTGGCAAAAGTTGAGAAGGGAAAATCCA
AGAAACTGAAGTCAGTCAAAGAATTATTGGGGATAACGATTATGGAGCGCTCGTCTTTTGAAAAGAACCC
CATCGACTTCCTTGAGGCGAAAGGTTACAAGGAAGTAAAAAAGGATCTCATAATTAAACTACCAAAGTAT
AGTCTGTTTGAGTTAGAAAATGGCCGAAAACGGATGTTGGCTAGCGCCGGAGAGCTTCAAAAGGGGAACG
AACTCGCACTACCGTCTAAATACGTGAATTTCCTGTATTTAGCGTCCCATTACGAGAAGTTGAAAGGTTC
ACCTGAAGATAACGAACAGAAGCAACTTTTTGTTGAGCAGCACAAACATTATCTCGACGAAATCATAGAG
CAAATTTCGGAATTCAGTAAGAGAGTCATCCTAGCTGATGCCAATCTGGACAAAGTATTAAGCGCATACA
ACAAGCACAGGGATAAACCCATACGTGAGCAGGCGGAAAATATTATCCATTTGTTTACTCTTACCAACCT
CGGCGCTCCAGCCGCATTCAAGTATTTTGACACAACGATAGATCGCAAACAGTACAGATCTACCAAGGAG
GTGCTAGACGCGACACTGATTCACCAATCCATCACGGGATTATATGAAACTCGGATAGATTTGTCACAGC
TTGGGGGTGACAAAAGGCCGGCGGCCACGAAAAAGGCCGGCCAGGCAAAAAAGAAAAAGGAATTCGGCAG
TGGAGAGGGCAGAGGAAGTCTGCTAACATGCGGTGACGTCGAGGAGAATCCTGGCCCAGTGAGCAAGGGC
GAGGAGCTGTTCACCGGGGTGGTGCCCATCCTGGTCGAGCTGGACGGCGACGTAAACGGCCACAAGTTCA
GCGTGTCCGGCGAGGGCGAGGGCGATGCCACCTACGGCAAGCTGACCCTGAAGTTCATCTGCACCACCGG
CAAGCTGCCCGTGCCCTGGCCCACCCTCGTGACCACCCTGACCTACGGCGTGCAGTGCTTCAGCCGCTAC
CCCGACCACATGAAGCAGCACGACTTCTTCAAGTCCGCCATGCCCGAAGGCTACGTCCAGGAGCGCACCA
TCTTCTTCAAGGACGACGGCAACTACAAGACCCGCGCCGAGGTGAAGTTCGAGGGCGACACCCTGGTGAA
CCGCATCGAGCTGAAGGGCATCGACTTCAAGGAGGACGGCAACATCCTGGGGCACAAGCTGGAGTACAAC
TACAACAGCCACAACGTCTATATCATGGCCGACAAGCAGAAGAACGGCATCAAGGTGAACTTCAAGATCC
GCCACAACATCGAGGACGGCAGCGTGCAGCTCGCCGACCACTACCAGCAGAACACCCCCATCGGCGACGG
CCCCGTGCTGCTGCCCGACAACCACTACCTGAGCACCCAGTCCGCCCTGAGCAAAGACCCCAACGAGAAG
CGCGATCACATGGTCCTGCTGGAGTTCGTGACCGCCGCCGGGATCACTCTCGGCATGGACGAGCTGTACA
AGGAATTCTAACTAGAGCTCGCTGATCAGCCTCGACTGTGCCTTCTAGTTGCCAGCCATCTGTTGTTTGC
CCCTCCCCCGTGCCTTCCTTGACCCTGGAAGGTGCCACTCCCACTGTCCTTTCCTAATAAAATGAGGAAA
TTGCATCGCATTGTCTGAGTAGGTGTCATTCTATTCTGGGGGGTGGGGTGGGGCAGGACAGCAAGGGGGA
GGATTGGGAAGAGAATAGCAGGCATGCTGGGGAGCGGCCGCAGGAACCCCTAGTGATGGAGTTGGCCACT
CCCTCTCTGCGCGCTCGCTCGCTCACTGAGGCCGGGCGACCAAAGGTCGCCCGACGCCCGGGCTTTGCCC
GGGCGGCCTCAGTGAGCGAGCGAGCGCGCAGCTGCCTGCAGGGGCGCCTGATGCGGTATTTTCTCCTTAC
GCATCTGTGCGGTATTTCACACCGCATA
[95 nt withheld, positions 6749-6843]
T
[46 nt withheld, positions 6845-6890]
C
[141 nt withheld, positions 6892-7032]
CCTTTGACGTTGGAGTCCACGTTCTTT
[37 nt withheld, positions 7060-7096]
ACTCTATCTCGGGCTATTCTTTTGATTTATAAGGGATTTTGCCGATTTCGGTCTATTGGTTAAAAAATGA
GCTGATTTAACAAAAATTTAACGCGAATTTTAACAAAATATTAACGTTTACAATTTTATGGTGCACTCTC
AGTACAATCTGCTCTGATGCCGCATAGTTAAGCCAGCCCCGACACCCGCCAACACCCGCTGACGCGCCCT
GACGGGCTTGTCTGCTCCCGGCATCCGCTTACAGACAAGCTGTGACCGTCTCCGGGAGCTGCATGTGTCA
GAGGTTTTCACCGTCATCACCGAAACGCGCGAGACGAAAGGGCCTCGTGATACGCCTATTTTTATAGGTT
AATGTCATGATAATAATGGTTTCTTAGACGTCAGGTGGCACTTTTCGGGGAAATGTGCGCGGAACCCCTA
TTTGTTTATTTTTCTAAATACATTCAAATATGTATCCGCTCATGAGACAATAACCCTGATAAATGCTTCA
ATAATATTGAAAAAGGAAGAGTATGAGTATTCAACATTTCCGTGTCGCCCTTATTCCCTTTTTTGCGGCA
TTTTGCCTTCCTGTTTTTGCTCACCCAGAAACGCTGGTGAAAGTAAAAGATGCTGAAGATCAGTTGGGTG
CACGAGTGGGTTACATCGAACTGGATCTCAACAGCGGTAAGATCCTTGAGAGTTTTCGCCCCGAAGAACG
TTTTCCAATGATGAGCACTTTTAAAGTTCTGCTATGTGGCGCGGTATTATCCCGTATTGACGCCGGGCAA
GAGCAACTCGGTCGCCGCATACACTATTCTCAGAATGACTTGGTTGAGTACTCACCAGTCACAGAAAAGC
ATCTTACGGATGGCATGACAGTAAGAGAATTATGCAGTGCTGCCATAACCATGAGTGATAACACTGCGGC
CAACTTACTTCTGACAACGATCGGAGGACCGAAGGAGCTAACCGCTTTTTTGCACAACATGGGGGATCAT
GTAACTCGCCTTGATCGTTGGGAACCGGAGCTGAATGAAGCCATACCAAACGACGAGCGTGACACCACGA
TGCCTGTAGCAATGGCAACAACGTTGCGCAAACTATTAACTGGCGAACTACTTACTCTAGCTTCCCGGCA
ACAATTAATAGACTGGATGGAGGCGGATAAAGTTGCAGGACCACTTCTGCGCTCGGCCCTTCCGGCTGGC
TGGTTTATTGCTGATAAATCTGGAGCCGGTGAGCGTGGAAGCCGCGGTATCATTGCAGCACTGGGGCCAG
ATGGTAAGCCCTCCCGTATCGTAGTTATCTACACGACGGGGAGTCAGGCAACTATGGATGAACGAAATAG
ACAGATCGCTGAGATAGGTGCCTCACTGATTAAGCATTGGTAACTGTCAGACCAAGTTTACTCATATATA
CTTTAGATTGATTTAAAACTTCATTTTTAATTTAAAAGGATCTAGGTGAAGATCCTTTTTGATAATCTCA
TGACCAAAATCCCTTAACGTGAGTTTTCGTTCCACTGAGCGTCAGACCCCGTAGAAAAGATCAAAGGATC
TTCTTGAGATCCTTTTTTTCTGCGCGTAATCTGCTGCTTGCAAACAAAAAAACCACCGCTACCAGCGGTG
GTTTGTTTGCCGGATCAAGAGCTACCAACTCTTTTTCCGAAGGTAACTGGCTTCAGCAGAGCGCAGATAC
CAAATACTGTTCTTCTAGTGTAGCCGTAGTTAGGCCACCACTTCAAGAACTCTGTAGCACCGCCTACATA
CCTCGCTCTGCTAATCCTGTTACCAGTGGCTGCTGCCAGTGGCGATAAGTCGTGTCTTACCGGGTTGGAC
TCAAGACGATAGTTACCGGATAAGGCGCAGCGGTCGGGCTGAACGGGGGGTTCGTGCACACAGCCCAGCT
TGGAGCGAACGACCTACACCGAACTGAGATACCTACAGCGTGAGCTATGAGAAAGCGCCACGCTTCCCGA
AGGGAGAAAGGCGGACAGGTATCCGGTAAGCGGCAGGGTCGGAACAGGAGAGCGCACGAGGGAGCTTCCA
GGGGGAAACGCCTGGTATCTTTATAGTCCTGTCGGGTTTCGCCACCTCTGACTTGAGCGTCGATTTTTGT
GATGCTCGTCAGGGGGGCGGAGCCTATGGAAAAACGCCAGCAACGCGGCCTTTTTACGGTTCCTGGCCTT
TTGCTGGCCTTTTGCTCACATGT
