>Addgene plasmid #101731 | px458 EQR | addgene partial sequence | sequence record 196107 | Addgene Partial NGS Result
CGCTGCCTTCGCCCCGTGCCCCGCTCCGCCGCCGCCTCGCGCCGCCCGCCCCGGCTCTGACTGACCGCGT
TACTCCCACAGGTGAGCGGGCGGGACGGCCCTTCTCCTCCGGGCTGTAATTAGCTGAGCAAGAGGTAAGG
GTTTAAGGGATGGTTGGTTGGTGGGGTATTAATGTTTAATTACCTGGAGCACCTGCCTGAAATCACTTTT
TTTCAGGTTGGACCGGTGCCACCATGGACTATAAGGACCACGACGGAGACTACAAGGATCATGATATTGA
TTACAAAGACGATGACGATAAGATGGCCCCAAAGAAGAAGCGGAAGGTCGGTATCCACGGAGTCCCAGCA
GCCGACAAGAAGTACAGCATCGGCCTGGACATCGGCACCAACTCTGTGGGCTGGGCCGTGATCACCGACG
AGTACAAGGTGCCCAGCAAGAAATTCAAGGTGCTGGGCAACACCGACCGGCACAGCATCAAGAAGAACCT
GATCGGAGCCCTGCTGTTCGACAGCGGCGAAACAGCCGAGGCCACCCGGCTGAAGAGAACCGCCAGAAGA
AGATACACCAGACGGAAGAACCGGATCTGCTATCTGCAAGAGATCTTCAGCAACGAGATGGCCAAGGTGG
ACGACAGCTTCTTCCACAGACTGGAAGAGTCCTTCCTGGTGGAAGAGGATAAGAAGCACGAGCGGCACCC
CATCTTCGGCAACATCGTGGACGAGGTGGCCTACCACGAGAAGTACCCCACCATCTACCACCTGAGAAAG
AAACTGGTGGACAGCACCGACAAGGCCGACCTGCGGCTGATCTATCTGGCCCTGGCCCACATGATCAAGT
TCCGGGGCCACTTCCTGATCGAGGGCGACCTGAACCCCGACAACAGCGACGTGGACAAGCTGTTCATCCA
GCTGGTGCAGACCTACAACCAGCTGTTCGAGGAAAACCCCATCAACGCCAGCGGCGTGGACGCCAAGGCC
ATCCTGTCTGCCAGACTGAGCAAGAGCAGACGGCTGGAAAATCTGATCGCCCAGCTGCCCGGCGAGAAGA
AGAATGGCCTGTTCGGAAACCTGATTGCCCTGAGCCTGGGCCTGACCCCCAACTTCAAGAGCAACTTCGA
CCTGGCCGAGGATGCCAAACTGCAGCTGAGCAAGGACACCTACGACGACGACCTGGACAACCTGCTGGCC
CAGATCGGCGACCAGTACGCCGACCTGTTTCTGGCCGCCAAGAACCTGTCCGACGCCATCCTGCTGAGCG
ACATCCTGAGAGTGAACACCGAGATCACCAAGGCCCCCCTGAGCGCCTCTATGATCAAGAGATACGACGA
GCACCACCAGGACCTGACCCTGCTGAAAGCTCTCGTGCGGCAGCAGCTGCCTGAGAAGTACAAAGAGATT
TTCTTCGACCAGAGCAAGAACGGCTACGCCGGCTACATTGACGGCGGAGCCAGCCAGGAAGAGTTCTACA
AGTTCATCAAGCCCATCCTGGAAAAGATGGACGGCACCGAGGAACTGCTCGTGAAGCTGAACAGAGAGGA
CCTGCTGCGGAAGCAGCGGACCTTCGACAACGGCAGCATCCCCCACCAGATCCACCTGGGAGAGCTGCAC
GCCATTCTGCGGCGGCAGGAAGATTTTTACCCATTCCTGAAGGACAACCGGGAAAAGATCGAGAAGATCC
TGACCTTCCGCATCCCCTACTACGTGGGCCCTCTGGCCAGGGGAAACAGCAGATTCGCCTGGATGACCAG
AAAGAGCGAGGAAACCATCACCCCCTGGAACTTCGAGGAAGTGGTGGACAAGGGCGCTTCCGCCCAGAGC
TTCATCGAGCGGATGACCAACTTCGATAAGAACCTGCCCAACGAGAAGGTGCTGCCCAAGCACAGCCTGC
TGTACGAGTACTTCACCGTGTATAACGAGCTGACCAAAGTGAAATACGTGACCGAGGGAATGAGAAAGCC
CGCCTTCCTGAGCGGCGAGCAGAAAAAGGCCATCGTGGACCTGCTGTTCAAGACCAACCGGAAAGTGACC
GTGAAGCAGCTGAAAGAGGACTACTTCAAGAAAATCGAGTGCTTCGACTCCGTGGAAATCTCCGGCGTGG
AAGATCGGTTCAACGCCTCCCTGGGCACATACCACGATCTGCTGAAAATTATCAAGGACAAGGACTTCCT
GGACAATGAGGAAAACGAGGACATTCTGGAAGATATAGTGTTGACTCTTACCCTCTTTGAAGATCGGGAA
ATGATTGAGGAAAGACTAAAAACATACGCTCACCTGTTCGACGATAAGGTTATGAAACAGTTAAAGAGGC
GTCGCTATACGGGCTGGGGACGATTGTCGCGGAAACTTATCAACGGGATAAGAGACAAGCAAAGTGGTAA
AACTATTCTCGATTTTCTAAAGAGCGACGGCTTCGCCAATAGGAACTTTATGCAGCTGATCCATGATGAC
TCTTTAACCTTCAAAGAGGATATACAAAAGGCACAGGTTTCCGGACAAGGGGACTCATTGCACGAACATA
TTGCGAATCTTGCTGGTTCGCCAGCCATCAAAAAGGGCATACTCCAGACAGTCAAAGTAGTGGATGAGCT
AGTTAAGGTCATGGGACGTCACAAACCGGAAAACATTGTAATCGAGATGGCACGCGAAAATCAAACGACT
CAGAAGGGGCAAAAAAACAGTCGAGAGCGGATGAAGAGAATAGAAGAGGGTATTAAAGAACTGGGCAGCC
AGATCTTAAAGGAGCATCCTGTGGAAAATACCCAATTGCAGAACGAGAAACTTTACCTCTATTACCTACA
AAATGGAAGGGACATGTATGTTGATCAGGAACTGGACATAAACCGTTTATCTGATTACGACGTCGATCAC
ATTGTACCCCAATCCTTTTTGAAGGACGATTCAATCGACAATAAAGTGCTTACACGCTCGGATAAGAACC
GAGGGAAAAGTGACAATGTTCCAAGCGAGGAAGTCGTAAAGAAAATGAAGAACTATTGGCGGCAGCTCCT
AAATGCGAAACTGATAACGCAAAGAAAGTTCGATAACTTAACTAAAGCTGAGAGGGGTGGCTTGTCTGAA
CTTGACAAGGCCGGATTTATTAAACGTCAGCTCGTGGAAACCCGCCAAATCACAAAGCATGTTGCACAGA
TACTAGATTCCCGAATGAATACGAAATACGACGAGAACGATAAGCTGATTCGGGAAGTCAAAGTAATCAC
TTTAAAGTCAAAATTGGTGTCGGACTTCAGAAAGGATTTTCAATTCTATAAAGTTAGGGAGATAAATAAC
TACCACCATGCGCACGACGCTTATCTTAATGCCGTCGTAGGGACCGCACTCATTAAGAAATACCCGAAGC
TAGAAAGTGAGTTTGTGTATGGTGATTACAAAGTTTATGACGTCCGTAAGATGATCGCGAAAAGCGAACA
GGAGATAGGCAAGGCTACAGCCAAATACTTCTTTTATTCTAACATTATGAATTTCTTTAAGACGGAAATC
ACTCTGGCAAACGGAGAGATACGCAAACGACCTTTAATTGAAACCAATGGGGAGACAGGTGAAATCGTAT
GGGATAAGGGCCGGGACTTCGCGACGGTGAGAAAAGTTTTGTCCATGCCCCAAGTCAACATAGTAAAGAA
AACTGAGGTGCAGACCGGAGGGTTTTCAAAGGAATCGATTCTTCCAAAAAGGAATAGTGATAAGCTCATC
GCTCGTAAAAAGGACTGGGACCCGAAAAAGTACGGTGGCTTCGAGAGCCCTACAGTTGCCTATTCTGTCC
TAGTAGTGGCAAAAGTTGAGAAGGGAAAATCCAAGAAACTGAAGTCAGTCAAAGAATTATTGGGGATAAC
GATTATGGAGCGCTCGTCTTTTGAAAAGAACCCCATCGACTTCCTTGAGGCGAAAGGTTACAAGGAAGTA
AAAAAGGATCTCATAATTAAACTACCAAAGTATAGTCTGTTTGAGTTAGAAAATGGCCGAAAACGGATGT
TGGCTAGCGCCGGAGAGCTTCAAAAGGGGAACGAACTCGCACTACCGTCTAAATACGTGAATTTCCTGTA
TTTAGCGTCCCATTACGAGAAGTTGAAAGGTTCACCTGAAGATAACGAACAGAAGCAACTTTTTGTTGAG
CAGCACAAACATTATCTCGACGAAATCATAGAGCAAATTTCGGAATTCAGTAAGAGAGTCATCCTAGCTG
ATGCCAATCTGGACAAAGTATTAAGCGCATACAACAAGCACAGGGATAAACCCATACGTGAGCAGGCGGA
AAATATTATCCATTTGTTTACTCTTACCAACCTCGGCGCTCCAGCCGCATTCAAGTATTTTGACACAACG
ATAGATCGCAAACAGTACAGATCTACCAAGGAGGTGCTAGACGCGACACTGATTCACCAATCCATCACGG
GATTATATGAAACTCGGATAGATTTGTCACAGCTTGGGGGTGACAAAAGGCCGGCGGCCACGAAAAAGGC
CGGCCAGGCAAAAAAGAAAAAGGAATTCGGCAGTGGAGAGGGCAGAGGAAGTCTGCTAACATGCGGTGAC
GTCGAGGAGAATCCTGGCCCAGTGAGCAAGGGCGAGGAGCTGTTCACCGGGGTGGTGCCCATCCTGGTCG
AGCTGGACGGCGACGTAAACGGCCACAAGTTCAGCGTGTCCGGCGAGGGCGAGGGCGATGCCACCTACGG
CAAGCTGACCCTGAAGTTCATCTGCACCACCGGCAAGCTGCCCGTGCCCTGGCCCACCCTCGTGACCACC
CTGACCTACGGCGTGCAGTGCTTCAGCCGCTACCCCGACCACATGAAGCAGCACGACTTCTTCAAGTCCG
CCATGCCCGAAGGCTACGTCCAGGAGCGCACCATCTTCTTCAAGGACGACGGCAACTACAAGACCCGCGC
CGAGGTGAAGTTCGAGGGCGACACCCTGGTGAACCGCATCGAGCTGAAGGGCATCGACTTCAAGGAGGAC
GGCAACATCCTGGGGCACAAGCTGGAGTACAACTACAACAGCCACAACGTCTATATCATGGCCGACAAGC
AGAAGAACGGCATCAAGGTGAACTTCAAGATCCGCCACAACATCGAGGACGGCAGCGTGCAGCTCGCCGA
CCACTACCAGCAGAACACCCCCATCGGCGACGGCCCCGTGCTGCTGCCCGACAACCACTACCTGAGCACC
CAGTCCGCCCTGAGCAAAGACCCCAACGAGAAGCGCGATCACATGGTCCTGCTGGAGTTCGTGACCGCCG
CCGGGATCACTCTCGGCATGGACGAGCTGTACAAGGAATTCTAACTAGAGCTCGCTGATCAGCCTCGACT
GTGCCTTCTAGTTGCCAGCCATCTGTTGTTTGCCCCTCCCCCGTGCCTTCCTTGACCCTGGAAGGTGCCA
CTCCCACTGTCCTTTCCTAATAAAATGAGGAAATTGCATCGCATTGTCTGAGTAGGTGTCATTCTATTCT
GGGGGGTGGGGTGGGGCAGGACAGCAAGGGGGAGGATTGGGAAGAGAATAGCAGGCATGCTGGGGAGCGG
CCGCAGGAACCCCTAGTGATGGAGTTGGCCACTCCCTCTCTGCGCGCTCGCTCGCTCACTGAGGCCGGGC
GACCAAAGGTCGCCCGACGCCCGGGCTTTGCCCGGGCGGCCTCAGTGAGCGAGCGAGCGCGCAGCTGCCT
GCAGGGGCGCCTGATGCGGTATTTTCTCCTTACGCATCTGTGCGGTATTTCACACCGCATA
[95 nt withheld, positions 5732-5826]
T
[46 nt withheld, positions 5828-5873]
C
[141 nt withheld, positions 5875-6015]
CCTTTGACGTTGGAGTCCACGTTCTTT
[37 nt withheld, positions 6043-6079]
ACTCTATCTCGGGCTATTCTTTTGATTTATAAGGGATTTTGCCGATTTCGGTCTATTGGTTAAAAAATGA
GCTGATTTAACAAAAATTTAACGCGAATTTTAACAAAATATTAACGTTTACAATTTTATGGTGCACTCTC
AGTACAATCTGCTCTGATGCCGCATAGTTAAGCCAGCCCCGACACCCGCCAACACCCGCTGACGCGCCCT
GACGGGCTTGTCTGCTCCCGGCATCCGCTTACAGACAAGCTGTGACCGTCTCCGGGAGCTGCATGTGTCA
GAGGTTTTCACCGTCATCACCGAAACGCGCGAGACGAAAGGGCCTCGTGATACGCCTATTTTTATAGGTT
AATGTCATGATAATAATGGTTTCTTAGACGTCAGGTGGCACTTTTCGGGGAAATGTGCGCGGAACCCCTA
TTTGTTTATTTTTCTAAATACATTCAAATATGTATCCGCTCATGAGACAATAACCCTGATAAATGCTTCA
ATAATATTGAAAAAGGAAGAGTATGAGTATTCAACATTTCCGTGTCGCCCTTATTCCCTTTTTTGCGGCA
TTTTGCCTTCCTGTTTTTGCTCACCCAGAAACGCTGGTGAAAGTAAAAGATGCTGAAGATCAGTTGGGTG
CACGAGTGGGTTACATCGAACTGGATCTCAACAGCGGTAAGATCCTTGAGAGTTTTCGCCCCGAAGAACG
TTTTCCAATGATGAGCACTTTTAAAGTTCTGCTATGTGGCGCGGTATTATCCCGTATTGACGCCGGGCAA
GAGCAACTCGGTCGCCGCATACACTATTCTCAGAATGACTTGGTTGAGTACTCACCAGTCACAGAAAAGC
ATCTTACGGATGGCATGACAGTAAGAGAATTATGCAGTGCTGCCATAACCATGAGTGATAACACTGCGGC
CAACTTACTTCTGACAACGATCGGAGGACCGAAGGAGCTAACCGCTTTTTTGCACAACATGGGGGATCAT
GTAACTCGCCTTGATCGTTGGGAACCGGAGCTGAATGAAGCCATACCAAACGACGAGCGTGACACCACGA
TGCCTGTAGCAATGGCAACAACGTTGCGCAAACTATTAACTGGCGAACTACTTACTCTAGCTTCCCGGCA
ACAATTAATAGACTGGATGGAGGCGGATAAAGTTGCAGGACCACTTCTGCGCTCGGCCCTTCCGGCTGGC
TGGTTTATTGCTGATAAATCTGGAGCCGGTGAGCGTGGAAGCCGCGGTATCATTGCAGCACTGGGGCCAG
ATGGTAAGCCCTCCCGTATCGTAGTTATCTACACGACGGGGAGTCAGGCAACTATGGATGAACGAAATAG
ACAGATCGCTGAGATAGGTGCCTCACTGATTAAGCATTGGTAACTGTCAGACCAAGTTTACTCATATATA
CTTTAGATTGATTTAAAACTTCATTTTTAATTTAAAAGGATCTAGGTGAAGATCCTTTTTGATAATCTCA
TGACCAAAATCCCTTAACGTGAGTTTTCGTTCCACTGAGCGTCAGACCCCGTAGAAAAGATCAAAGGATC
TTCTTGAGATCCTTTTTTTCTGCGCGTAATCTGCTGCTTGCAAACAAAAAAACCACCGCTACCAGCGGTG
GTTTGTTTGCCGGATCAAGAGCTACCAACTCTTTTTCCGAAGGTAACTGGCTTCAGCAGAGCGCAGATAC
CAAATACTGTTCTTCTAGTGTAGCCGTAGTTAGGCCACCACTTCAAGAACTCTGTAGCACCGCCTACATA
CCTCGCTCTGCTAATCCTGTTACCAGTGGCTGCTGCCAGTGGCGATAAGTCGTGTCTTACCGGGTTGGAC
TCAAGACGATAGTTACCGGATAAGGCGCAGCGGTCGGGCTGAACGGGGGGTTCGTGCACACAGCCCAGCT
TGGAGCGAACGACCTACACCGAACTGAGATACCTACAGCGTGAGCTATGAGAAAGCGCCACGCTTCCCGA
AGGGAGAAAGGCGGACAGGTATCCGGTAAGCGGCAGGGTCGGAACAGGAGAGCGCACGAGGGAGCTTCCA
GGGGGAAACGCCTGGTATCTTTATAGTCCTGTCGGGTTTCGCCACCTCTGACTTGAGCGTCGATTTTTGT
GATGCTCGTCAGGGGGGCGGAGCCTATGGAAAAACGCCAGCAACGCGGCCTTTTTACGGTTCCTGGCCTT
TTGCTGGCCTTTTGCTCACATGTGAGGGCCTATTTCCCATGATTCCTTCATATTTGCATATACGATACAA
GGCTGTTAGAGAGATAATTGGAATTAATTTGACTGTAAACACAAAGATATTAGTACAAAATACGTGACGT
AGAAAGTAATAATTTCTTGGGTAGTTTGCAGTTTTAAAATTATGTTTTAAAATGGACTATCATATGCTTA
CCGTAACTTGAAAGTATTTCGATTTCTTGGCTTTATATATCTTGTGGAAAGGACGAAACACCGGGTCTTC
GAGAAGACCTGTTTTAGAGCTAGAAATAGCAAGTTAAAATAAGGCTAGTCCGTTATCAACTTGAAAAAGT
GGCACCGAGTCGGTGCTTTTTTGTTTTAGAGCTAGAAATAGCAAGTTAAAATAAGGCTAGTCCGTTTTTA
GCGCGTGCGCCAATTCTGCAGACAAATGGCTCTAGAGGTACCCGTTACATAACTTACGGTAAATGGCCCG
CCTGGCTGACCGCCCAACGACCCCCGCCCATTGACGTCAATAGTAACGCCAATAGGGACTTTCCATTGAC
GTCAATGGGTGGAGTATTTACGGTAAACTGCCCACTTGGCAGTACATCAAGTGTATCATATGCCAAGTAC
GCCCCCTATTGACGTCAATGACGGTAAATGGCCCGCCTGGCATTGTGCCCAGTACATGACCTTATGGGAC
TTTCCTACTTGGCAGTACATCTACGTATTAGTCATCGCTATTACCATGGTCGAGGTGAGCCCCACGTTCT
GCTTCACTCTCCCCATCTCCCCCCCCTCCCCACCCCCAATTTTGTATTTATTTATTTTTTAATTATTTTG
TGCAGCGATGGGGGCGGGGGGGGGG
